Addgene plasmid #228894: Lenti-UPEmS-tevo
Purpose: (Empty Backbone) Golden gate cloning (BsmBI) of pegRNAs with tevopreQ1 motif, and with constitutive RFP expression.
Depositing lab: Francisco J Sánchez-Rivera. Depositing organization: Massachusetts Institute of Technology. Publication: High-throughput evaluation of genetic variants with prime editing sensor libraries. Gould SI, Wuest AN, Dong K, Johnson GA, Hsu A, Narendra VK, Atwa O, Levine SS, Liu DR, Sanchez Rivera FJ. Nat Biotechnol. 2024 Mar 12. doi: 10.1038/s41587-024-02172-9. PubMed 38472508.
Backbone
  Vector backbone: pLVTHM
  Vector type: Mammalian Expression, Lentiviral, CRISPR
Growth in bacteria
  Bacterial resistance: Ampicillin, 100 μg/mL
  Growth temperature: 37°C
  Growth strain: NEB Stable
  Copy number: Unknown
Terms and licenses: Academic/Nonprofit Terms; Industry Terms: Not Available to Industry
How to cite: Lenti-UPEmS-tevo was a gift from Francisco J Sánchez-Rivera (Addgene plasmid # 228894 ; http://n2t.net/addgene:228894 ; RRID:Addgene_228894)
