[The description below was written by a language model from this plasmid's Addgene catalogue record and pLannotate feature annotations shown in this document.]
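Description:
Lenti-UPEmS-tevo is an empty lentiviral backbone, listed as derived from pLVTHM, for cloning and delivering prime editing guide RNAs (pegRNAs) into mammalian cells. It is propagated in E. coli through a high-copy ColE1/pUC-type origin with ampicillin selection (AmpR). It also carries an f1 origin and an SV40/EM7-driven BleoR cassette, which lies outside the LTRs and so is not part of the packaged genome. The viral portion has a third-generation, self-inactivating layout. A CMV enhancer/promoter is fused to a truncated HIV-1 5' LTR and drives genomic RNA production in packaging cells. This is followed by the Ψ packaging signal, a gag fragment, the RRE for Rev-dependent export, cPPT/CTS, WPRE and a ΔU3 3' LTR, with a bGH polyadenylation signal downstream.

The payload begins with a human U6 RNA polymerase III promoter positioned upstream of the cloning site. According to the record, pegRNAs are inserted there by BsmBI Golden Gate assembly and gain a tevopreQ1 motif, a structured 3' RNA element that protects pegRNAs from degradation. The motif and the BsmBI sites are not annotated in the feature table. Immediately after U6, in reverse orientation, lies an mRFP1 coding sequence with a tet operator-containing promoter fragment and a tonB bacterial terminator. This looks like a bacterial stuffer cassette that is displaced on successful cloning and allows visual screening of colonies, though the record does not say so. Downstream, an EF-1α core promoter drives mScarlet, providing the constitutive red fluorescence used to mark transduced cells. The associated publication concerns high-throughput evaluation of genetic variants using prime editing sensor libraries, which suggests use for individual or pooled pegRNA delivery.
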