Features (pLannotate 1.2.2; 35 found; start..end, strand, type, name):
     72..932     -  CDS            AmpR: β-lactamase; bla; confers resistance to ampicillin, carbenicillin, and related antibiotics
    933..1037    -  promoter       AmpR promoter: bla
   1096..1148    -  misc_feature   bom (fragment): basis of mobility region from pBR322
   1303..1682    +  enhancer       CMV enhancer: human cytomegalovirus immediate early enhancer
   1683..1882    +  promoter       CMV promoter: human cytomegalovirus (CMV) immediate early promoter
   1900..2080    +  LTR            5' LTR (truncated): truncated 5' long terminal repeat (LTR) from HIV-1
   2127..2252    +  misc_feature   HIV-1 Ψ: packaging signal of human immunodeficiency virus type 1
   2236..2599    +  CDS            HIV-1 gag (fragment): gag protein from human immunodeficiency virus 1; gag
   2745..2978    +  misc_feature   RRE: The Rev response element (RRE) of HIV-1 allows for Rev-dependent mRNA export from the nucleus to the cytoplasm.
   3355..3455    +  CDS            Rev (fragment): human immunodeficiency virus 1 (HIV-1) Rev protein; rev; enhances nuclear export of unspliced and incompletely spliced viral mRNAs
   3505..3622    +  misc_feature   cPPT/CTS: central polypurine tract and central termination sequence of HIV-1
   3718..3958    +  promoter       U6 promoter: RNA polymerase III promoter for human U6 snRNA
   3976..4007    -  terminator     tonB terminator: bidirectional E. coli tonB-P14 transcription terminator
   4024..4701    -  CDS            mRFP1: monomeric derivative of DsRed (Campbell et al., 2002)
   4737..4756    -  promoter       H1-2O2 promoter (fragment): doxycycline-inducible variant of the human H1 RNA promoter (Henriksen et al., 2007)
   4762..4780    -  protein_bind   tet operator: tetO; bacterial operator O2 for the tetR and tetA genes tetracycline repressor TetR
   4887..5098    +  promoter       EF-1α core promoter: core promoter for human elongation factor EF-1α
   5152..5847    +  CDS            mScarlet: mScarlet is a basic (constitutively fluorescent) red fluorescent protein published in 2016, derived from synthetic construct. It has moderate acid sensitivity.
   5913..5936    +  misc_feature   MCS (fragment): pBluescript multiple cloning site
   5936..6524    +  misc_feature   WPRE: woodchuck hepatitis virus posttranscriptional regulatory element
   6575..6594    +  misc_feature   cPPT/CTS (fragment): central polypurine tract and central termination sequence of HIV-1
   6596..6829    +  LTR            3' LTR (ΔU3): self-inactivating 3' long terminal repeat (LTR) from HIV-1
   6861..7085    +  polyA_signal   bGH poly(A) signal: bovine growth hormone polyadenylation signal
   7089..7110    +  promoter       SV40 promoter (fragment): SV40 enhancer and early promoter
   7131..7559    +  rep_origin     f1 ori (sequence partly withheld): f1 bacteriophage origin of replication; arrow indicates direction of (+) strand synthesis
   7573..7902    +  promoter       SV40 promoter: SV40 enhancer and early promoter
   7950..7997    +  promoter       EM7 promoter: synthetic bacterial promoter&nbsp
   8016..8390    +  CDS            BleoR: antibiotic-binding protein; Sh ble from Streptoalloteichus hindustanus; confers resistance to bleomycin, phleomycin, and Zeocin™
   8400..8525    +  CDS            ble (fragment): BLE_KLEPN - Experimental evidence at protein level: Swiss-Prot protein existence level 1. Binding protein with a strong affinity to the bleomycin family of antibiotics. Binds to CL990; an antimitotic-antibiotic compound. From Klebsiella pneumoniae.
   8520..8641    +  polyA_signal   SV40 poly(A) signal: SV40 polyadenylation signal
   8714..8730    -  protein_bind   lac operator: The lac repressor binds to the lac operator to inhibit transcription in E. coli. This inhibition can be relieved by adding lactose or isopropyl-β-D-thiogalactopyranoside (IPTG). lac repressor encoded by lacI
   8738..8768    -  promoter       lac promoter: promoter for the E. coli lac operon
   8783..8804    -  protein_bind   CAP binding site: CAP binding activates transcription in the presence of cAMP. E. coli catabolite activator protein
   8817..8909    -  CDS            lacI (fragment): lac repressor; lacI; The lac repressor binds to the lac operator to inhibit transcription in E. coli. This inhibition can be relieved by adding lactose or isopropyl-β-D-thiogalactopyranoside (IPTG).
   9092..9680    -  rep_origin     ori: high-copy-number ColE1/pMB1/pBR322/pUC origin of replication
>Addgene plasmid #228894 | Lenti-UPEmS-tevo | addgene full sequence | sequence record 454002 | Addgene NGS Result
TAGATCCTTTTAAATTAAAAATGAAGTTTTAAATCAATCTAAAGTATATATGAGTAAACTTGGTCTGACA
GTTACCAATGCTTAATCAGTGAGGCACCTATCTCAGCGATCTGTCTATTTCGTTCATCCATAGTTGCCTG
ACTCCCCGTCGTGTAGATAACTACGATACGGGAGGGCTTACCATCTGGCCCCAGTGCTGCAATGATACCG
CGAGACCCACGCTCACCGGCTCCAGATTTATCAGCAATAAACCAGCCAGCCGGAAGGGCCGAGCGCAGAA
GTGGTCCTGCAACTTTATCCGCCTCCATCCAGTCTATTAATTGTTGCCGGGAAGCTAGAGTAAGTAGTTC
GCCAGTTAATAGTTTGCGCAACGTTGTTGCCATTGCTACAGGCATCGTGGTGTCACGCTCGTCGTTTGGT
ATGGCTTCATTCAGCTCCGGTTCCCAACGATCAAGGCGAGTTACATGATCCCCCATGTTGTGCAAAAAAG
CGGTTAGCTCCTTCGGTCCTCCGATCGTTGTCAGAAGTAAGTTGGCCGCAGTGTTATCACTCATGGTTAT
GGCAGCACTGCATAATTCTCTTACTGTCATGCCATCCGTAAGATGCTTTTCTGTGACTGGTGAGTACTCA
ACCAAGTCATTCTGAGAATAGTGTATGCGGCGACCGAGTTGCTCTTGCCCGGCGTCAATACGGGATAATA
CCGCGCCACATAGCAGAACTTTAAAAGTGCTCATCATTGGAAAACGTTCTTCGGGGCGAAAACTCTCAAG
GATCTTACCGCTGTTGAGATCCAGTTCGATGTAACCCACTCGTGCACCCAACTGATCTTCAGCATCTTTT
ACTTTCACCAGCGTTTCTGGGTGAGCAAAAACAGGAAGGCAAAATGCCGCAAAAAAGGGAATAAGGGCGA
CACGGAAATGTTGAATACTCATACTCTTCCTTTTTCAATATTATTGAAGCATTTATCAGGGTTATTGTCT
CATGAGCGGATACATATTTGAATGTATTTAGAAAAATAAACAAATAGGGGTTCCGCGCACATTTCCCCGA
AAAGTGCCACCTGACGTCGACGGATCGGGAGATCTCCCGATCCCCTATGGTGCACTCTCAGTACAATCTG
CTCTGATGCCGCATAGTTAAGCCAGTATCTGCTCCCTGCTTGTGTGTTGGAGGTCGCTGAGTAGTGCGCG
AGCAAAATTTAAGCTACAACAAGGCAAGGCTTGACCGACAATTGCATGAAGAATCTGCTTAGGGTTAGGC
GTTTTGCGCTGCTTCGCGATGTACGGGCCAGATATACGCGTTGACATTGATTATTGACTAGTTATTAATA
GTAATCAATTACGGGGTCATTAGTTCATAGCCCATATATGGAGTTCCGCGTTACATAACTTACGGTAAAT
GGCCCGCCTGGCTGACCGCCCAACGACCCCCGCCCATTGACGTCAATAATGACGTATGTTCCCATAGTAA
CGCCAATAGGGACTTTCCATTGACGTCAATGGGTGGAGTATTTACGGTAAACTGCCCACTTGGCAGTACA
TCAAGTGTATCATATGCCAAGTACGCCCCCTATTGACGTCAATGACGGTAAATGGCCCGCCTGGCATTAT
GCCCAGTACATGACCTTATGGGACTTTCCTACTTGGCAGTACATCTACGTATTAGTCATCGCTATTACCA
TGGTGATGCGGTTTTGGCAGTACATCAATGGGCGTGGATAGCGGTTTGACTCACGGGGATTTCCAAGTCT
CCACCCCATTGACGTCAATGGGAGTTTGTTTTGGCACCAAAATCAACGGGACTTTCCAAAATGTCGTAAC
AACTCCGCCCCATTGACGCAAATGGGCGGTAGGCGTGTACGGTGGGAGGTCTATATAAGCAGCGCGTTTT
GCCTGTACTGGGTCTCTCTGGTTAGACCAGATCTGAGCCTGGGAGCTCTCTGGCTAACTAGGGAACCCAC
TGCTTAAGCCTCAATAAAGCTTGCCTTGAGTGCTTCAAGTAGTGTGTGCCCGTCTGTTGTGTGACTCTGG
TAACTAGAGATCCCTCAGACCCTTTTAGTCAGTGTGGAAAATCTCTAGCAGTGGCGCCCGAACAGGGACT
TGAAAGCGAAAGGGAAACCAGAGGAGCTCTCTCGACGCAGGACTCGGCTTGCTGAAGCGCGCACGGCAAG
AGGCGAGGGGCGGCGACTGGTGAGTACGCCAAAAATTTTGACTAGCGGAGGCTAGAAGGAGAGAGATGGG
TGCGAGAGCGTCAGTATTAAGCGGGGGAGAATTAGATCGCGATGGGAAAAAATTCGGTTAAGGCCAGGGG
GAAAGAAAAAATATAAATTAAAACATATAGTATGGGCAAGCAGGGAGCTAGAACGATTCGCAGTTAATCC
TGGCCTGTTAGAAACATCAGAAGGCTGTAGACAAATACTGGGACAGCTACAACCATCCCTTCAGACAGGA
TCAGAAGAACTTAGATCATTATATAATACAGTAGCAACCCTCTATTGTGTGCATCAAAGGATAGAGATAA
AAGACACCAAGGAAGCTTTAGACAAGATAGAGGAAGAGCAAAACAAAAGTAAGACCACCGCACAGCAAGC
GGCCGCTGATCTTCAGACCTGGAGGAGGAGATATGAGGGACAATTGGAGAAGTGAATTATATAAATATAA
AGTAGTAAAAATTGAACCATTAGGAGTAGCACCCACCAAGGCAAAGAGAAGAGTGGTGCAGAGAGAAAAA
AGAGCAGTGGGAATAGGAGCTTTGTTCCTTGGGTTCTTGGGAGCAGCAGGAAGCACTATGGGCGCAGCGT
CAATGACGCTGACGGTACAGGCCAGACAATTATTGTCTGGTATAGTGCAGCAGCAGAACAATTTGCTGAG
GGCTATTGAGGCGCAACAGCATCTGTTGCAACTCACAGTCTGGGGCATCAAGCAGCTCCAGGCAAGAATC
CTGGCTGTGGAAAGATACCTAAAGGATCAACAGCTCCTGGGGATTTGGGGTTGCTCTGGAAAACTCATTT
GCACCACTGCTGTGCCTTGGAATGCTAGTTGGAGTAATAAATCTCTGGAACAGATTTGGAATCACACGAC
CTGGATGGAGTGGGACAGAGAAATTAACAATTACACAAGCTTAATACACTCCTTAATTGAAGAATCGCAA
AACCAGCAAGAAAAGAATGAACAAGAATTATTGGAATTAGATAAATGGGCAAGTTTGTGGAATTGGTTTA
ACATAACAAATTGGCTGTGGTATATAAAATTATTCATAATGATAGTAGGAGGCTTGGTAGGTTTAAGAAT
AGTTTTTGCTGTACTTTCTATAGTGAATAGAGTTAGGCAGGGATATTCACCATTATCGTTTCAGACCCAC
CTCCCAACCCCGAGGGGACCCGACAGGCCCGAAGGAATAGAAGAAGAAGGTGGAGAGAGAGACAGAGACA
GATCCATTCGATTAGTGAACGGATCGGCACTGCGTGCGCCAATTCTGCAGACAAATGGCAGTATTCATCC
ACAATTTTAAAAGAAAAGGGGGGATTGGGGGGTACAGTGCAGGGGAAAGAATAGTAGACATAATAGCAAC
AGACATACAAACTAAAGAATTACAAAAACAAATTACAAAAATTCAAAATTTTCGGGTTTATTACAGGGAC
AGCAGAGATCCAGTTTGGTTAATTAAGGTACCGATCAGTGTGAGGGAGTGTAAAGCTGGTTTAAGGTCGG
GCAGGAAGAGGGCCTATTTCCCATGATTCCTTCATATTTGCATATACGATACAAGGCTGTTAGAGAGATA
ATTAGAATTAATTTGACTGTAAACACAAAGATATTAGTACAAAATACGTGACGTAGAAAGTAATAATTTC
TTGGGTAGTTTGCAGTTTTAAAATTATGTTTTAAAATGGACTATCATATGCTTACCGTAACTTGAAAGTA
TTTCGATTTCTTGGCTTTATATATCTTGTGGAAAGGACGAAACACCCGAGACGGTAGTCAAAAGCCTCCG
GTCGGAGGCTTTTGACTTGGCTGAGGAGTGCCATTAAGCACCGGTGGAGTGACGACCTTCAGCACGTTCG
TACTGTTCAACGATGGTGTAGTCTTCGTTGTGGGAGGTGATGTCCAGTTTGATGTCGGTTTTGTAAGCAC
CCGGCAGCTGAACCGGTTTTTTAGCCATGTAGGTGGTTTTAACTTCAGCGTCGTAGTGACCACCGTCTTT
CAGTTTCAGACGCATTTTGATTTCACCTTTCAGAGCACCGTCTTCCGGGTACATACGTTCGGTGGAAGCT
TCCCAACCCATGGTTTTTTTCTGCATAACCGGACCGTCGGACGGGAAGTTGGTACCACGCAGTTTAACTT
TGTAGATGAACTCACCGTCTTGCAGGGAGGAGTCCTGGGTAACGGTAACAACACCACCGTCTTCGAAGTT
CATAACACGTTCCCATTTGAAACCTTCCGGGAAGGACAGTTTCAGGTAGTCCGGGATGTCAGCCGGGTGT
TTAACGTAAGCTTTGGAACCGTACTGGAACTGCGGGGACAGGATGTCCCAAGCGAACGGCAGCGGACCAC
CTTTGGTAACTTTCAGTTTAGCGGTCTGGGTACCTTCGTACGGACGACCTTCACCTTCACCTTCGATTTC
GAACTCGTGACCGTTAACGGAACCTTCCATACGAACTTTGAAACGCATGAACTCTTTGATAACGTCTTCG
CTACTCGCCATAGATCCTTTCTCCTCTTTCAGATCCGTGCTCAGTATCTCTATCACTGATAGGGATGTCA
ATCTCTATCACTGATAGGGACGTCTCGCGCGGTTCTATCTAGTTACGCGTTAAACCAACTAGAATTTTTT
TAAACCGCTGTTCCTAGGAATCCCGAGGCCTTCGAGTGGCTCCGGTGCCCGTCAGTGGGCAGAGCGCACA
TCGCCCACAGTCCCCGAGAAGTTGGGGGGAGGGGTCGGCAATTGAACCGGTGCCTAGAGAAGGTGGCGCG
GGGTAAACTGGGAAAGTGATGTCGTGTACTGGCTCCGCCTTTTTCCCGAGGGTGGGGGAGAACCGTATAT
AAGTGCAGTAGTCGCCGTGAACGTTCTTTTTCGCAACGGGTTTGCCGCCAGAACACAGGTGTCGTGACGC
GGGACCCGACATTAGCGCTACAGCTTAAGCGGTCGACCACCATGGTGAGCAAGGGCGAGGCAGTGATCAA
GGAGTTCATGCGGTTCAAGGTGCACATGGAGGGCTCCATGAACGGCCACGAGTTCGAGATCGAGGGCGAG
GGCGAGGGCCGCCCCTACGAGGGCACCCAGACCGCCAAGCTGAAGGTGACCAAGGGTGGCCCCCTGCCCT
TCTCCTGGGACATCCTGTCCCCTCAGTTCATGTACGGCTCCAGGGCCTTCACCAAGCACCCCGCCGACAT
CCCCGACTACTATAAGCAGTCCTTCCCCGAGGGCTTCAAGTGGGAGCGCGTGATGAACTTCGAGGACGGC
GGCGCCGTGACCGTGACCCAGGACACCTCCCTGGAGGACGGCACCCTGATCTACAAGGTGAAGCTCCGCG
GCACCAACTTCCCTCCTGACGGCCCCGTAATGCAGAAGAAGACAATGGGCTGGGAAGCGTCCACCGAGCG
GTTGTACCCCGAGGACGGCGTGCTGAAGGGCGACATTAAGATGGCCCTGCGCCTGAAGGACGGCGGCCGC
TACCTGGCGGACTTCAAGACCACCTACAAGGCCAAGAAGCCCGTGCAGATGCCCGGCGCCTACAACGTCG
ACCGCAAGTTGGACATCACCTCCCACAACGAGGACTACACCGTGGTGGAACAGTACGAACGCTCCGAGGG
CCGCCACTCCACCGGCGGCATGGACGAGCTGTACAAGTAAAAACGTTGTTGTTTGGGGTTGAATTACTCT
ACATGTTTAAGGGTTCCGGTTCCACTAGGTACAATTCGATATCAAGCTTATCGATAATCAACCTCTGGAT
TACAAAATTTGTGAAAGATTGACTGGTATTCTTAACTATGTTGCTCCTTTTACGCTATGTGGATACGCTG
CTTTAATGCCTTTGTATCATGCTATTGCTTCCCGTATGGCTTTCATTTTCTCCTCCTTGTATAAATCCTG
GTTGCTGTCTCTTTATGAGGAGTTGTGGCCCGTTGTCAGGCAACGTGGCGTGGTGTGCACTGTGTTTGCT
GACGCAACCCCCACTGGTTGGGGCATTGCCACCACCTGTCAGCTCCTTTCCGGGACTTTCGCTTTCCCCC
TCCCTATTGCCACGGCGGAACTCATCGCCGCCTGCCTTGCCCGCTGCTGGACAGGGGCTCGGCTGTTGGG
CACTGACAATTCCGTGGTGTTGTCGGGGAAATCATCGTCCTTTCCTTGGCTGCTCGCCTGTGTTGCCACC
TGGATTCTGCGCGGGACGTCCTTCTGCTACGTCCCTTCGGCCCTCAATCCAGCGGACCTTCCTTCCCGCG
GCCTGCTGCCGGCTCTGCGGCCTCTTCCGCGTCTTCGCCTTCGCCCTCAGACGAGTCGGATCTCCCTTTG
GGCCGCCTCCCCGCGTCGACTTTAAGACCAATGACTTACAAGGCAGCTGTAGATCTTAGCCACTTTTTAA
AAGAAAAGGGGGGACTGGAAGGGCTAATTCACTCCCAACGAAGACAAGATCTGCTTTTTGCTTGTACTGG
GTCTCTCTGGTTAGACCAGATCTGAGCCTGGGAGCTCTCTGGCTAACTAGGGAACCCACTGCTTAAGCCT
CAATAAAGCTTGCCTTGAGTGCTTCAAGTAGTGTGTGCCCGTCTGTTGTGTGACTCTGGTAACTAGAGAT
CCCTCAGACCCTTTTAGTCAGTGTGGAAAATCTCTAGCAGGGCCCGGCGAAACCCGCTGATCAGCCTCGA
CTGTGCCTTCTAGTTGCCAGCCATCTGTTGTTTGCCCCTCCCCCGTGCCTTCCTTGACCCTGGAAGGTGC
CACTCCCACTGTCCTTTCCTAATAAAATGAGGAAATTGCATCGCATTGTCTGAGTAGGTGTCATTCTATT
CTGGGGGGTGGGGTGGGGCAGGACAGCAAGGGGGAGGATTGGGAAGACAATAGCAGGCATGCTGGGGATG
CGGTGGGCTCTATGGCTTCTGAGGCGGAAAGAACCAGCTGGGGCTCTAGGGGGTATCCCC
[124 nt withheld, positions 7131-7254]
C
[91 nt withheld, positions 7256-7346]
A
[49 nt withheld, positions 7348-7396]
CCTTTGACGTTGGAGTCCACGTTCTTT
[37 nt withheld, positions 7424-7460]
ACCCTATCTCGGTCTATTCTTTTGATTTATAAGGGATTTTGCCGATTTCGGCCTATTGGTTAAAAAATGA
GCTGATTTAACAAAAATTTAACGCGAATTAATTCTGTGGAATGTGTGTCAGTTAGGGTGTGGAAAGTCCC
CAGGCTCCCCAGCAGGCAGAAGTATGCAAAGCATGCATCTCAATTAGTCAGCAACCAGGTGTGGAAAGTC
CCCAGGCTCCCCAGCAGGCAGAAGTATGCAAAGCATGCATCTCAATTAGTCAGCAACCATAGTCCCGCCC
CTAACTCCGCCCATCCCGCCCCTAACTCCGCCCAGTTCCGCCCATTCTCCGCCCCATGGCTGACTAATTT
TTTTTATTTATGCAGAGGCCGAGGCCGCCTCTGCCTCTGAGCTATTCCAGAAGTAGTGAGGAGGCTTTTT
TGGAGGCCTAGGCTTTTGCAAAAAGCTCCCGGGAGCTTGTATATCCATTTTCGGATCTGATCAGCACGTG
TTGACAATTAATCATCGGCATAGTATATCGGCATAGTATAATACGACAAGGTGAGGAACTAAACCATGGC
CAAGTTGACCAGTGCCGTTCCGGTGCTCACCGCGCGCGACGTCGCCGGAGCGGTCGAGTTCTGGACCGAC
CGGCTCGGGTTCTCCCGGGACTTCGTGGAGGACGACTTCGCCGGTGTGGTCCGGGACGACGTGACCCTGT
TCATCAGCGCGGTCCAGGACCAGGTGGTGCCGGACAACACCCTGGCCTGGGTGTGGGTGCGCGGCCTGGA
CGAGCTGTACGCCGAGTGGTCGGAGGTCGTGTCCACGAACTTCCGGGACGCCTCCGGGCCGGCCATGACC
GAGATCGGCGAGCAGCCGTGGGGGCGGGAGTTCGCCCTGCGCGACCCGGCCGGCAACTGCGTGCACTTCG
TGGCCGAGGAGCAGGACTGACACGTGCTACGAGATTTCGATTCCACCGCCGCCTTCTATGAAAGGTTGGG
CTTCGGAATCGTTTTCCGGGACGCCGGCTGGATGATCCTCCAGCGCGGGGATCTCATGCTGGAGTTCTTC
GCCCACCCCAACTTGTTTATTGCAGCTTATAATGGTTACAAATAAAGCAATAGCATCACAAATTTCACAA
ATAAAGCATTTTTTTCACTGCATTCTAGTTGTGGTTTGTCCAAACTCATCAATGTATCTTATCATGTCTG
TATACCGTCGACCTCTAGCTAGAGCTTGGCGTAATCATGGTCATAGCTGTTTCCTGTGTGAAATTGTTAT
CCGCTCACAATTCCACACAACATACGAGCCGGAAGCATAAAGTGTAAAGCCTGGGGTGCCTAATGAGTGA
GCTAACTCACATTAATTGCGTTGCGCTCACTGCCCGCTTTCCAGTCGGGAAACCTGTCGTGCCAGCTGCA
TTAATGAATCGGCCAACGCGCGGGGAGAGGCGGTTTGCGTATTGGGCGCTCTTCCGCTTCCTCGCTCACT
GACTCGCTGCGCTCGGTCGTTCGGCTGCGGCGAGCGGTATCAGCTCACTCAAAGGCGGTAATACGGTTAT
CCACAGAATCAGGGGATAACGCAGGAAAGAACATGTGAGCAAAAGGCCAGCAAAAGGCCAGGAACCGTAA
AAAGGCCGCGTTGCTGGCGTTTTTCCATAGGCTCCGCCCCCCTGACGAGCATCACAAAAATCGACGCTCA
AGTCAGAGGTGGCGAAACCCGACAGGACTATAAAGATACCAGGCGTTTCCCCCTGGAAGCTCCCTCGTGC
GCTCTCCTGTTCCGACCCTGCCGCTTACCGGATACCTGTCCGCCTTTCTCCCTTCGGGAAGCGTGGCGCT
TTCTCATAGCTCACGCTGTAGGTATCTCAGTTCGGTGTAGGTCGTTCGCTCCAAGCTGGGCTGTGTGCAC
GAACCCCCCGTTCAGCCCGACCGCTGCGCCTTATCCGGTAACTATCGTCTTGAGTCCAACCCGGTAAGAC
ACGACTTATCGCCACTGGCAGCAGCCACTGGTAACAGGATTAGCAGAGCGAGGTATGTAGGCGGTGCTAC
AGAGTTCTTGAAGTGGTGGCCTAACTACGGCTACACTAGAAGAACAGTATTTGGTATCTGCGCTCTGCTG
AAGCCAGTTACCTTCGGAAAAAGAGTTGGTAGCTCTTGATCCGGCAAACAAACCACCGCTGGTAGCGGTG
GTTTTTTTGTTTGCAAGCAGCAGATTACGCGCAGAAAAAAAGGATCTCAAGAAGATCCTTTGATCTTTTC
TACGGGGTCTGACGCTCAGTGGAACGAAAACTCACGTTAAGGGATTTTGGTCATGAGATTATCAAAAAGG
ATCTTCACC
